Addgene plasmid #14965: pCMV5 Flag-Smad3 (1-145)
Depositing lab: Joan Massague. Publication: E2F4/5 and p107 as Smad cofactors linking the TGFbeta receptor to c-myc repression. Chen CR, Kang Y, Siegel PM, Massague J. Cell. 2002 Jul 12. 110(1):19-32. 10.1016/S0092-8674(02)00801-2 PubMed 12150994.
Backbone
  Vector backbone: pCMV5
  Backbone size w/o insert (bp): 4700
  Vector type: Mammalian Expression
Growth in bacteria
  Bacterial resistance: Ampicillin, 100 μg/mL
  Growth temperature: 37°C
  Growth strain: DH5alpha
  Copy number: High Copy
Gene/Insert
  Gene/Insert name: Smad3
  Species: H. sapiens (human)
  Insert size (bp): 435
  Mutation: aa 1-145
  Entrez Gene: SMAD3 (a.k.a. HSPC193, HsT17436, JV15-2, LDS1C, LDS3, MADH3, hMAD-3, hSMAD3, mad3)
  Tag / fusion protein: Flag (N terminal on insert)
  Cloning method: Restriction Enzyme; 5′ cloning site EcoRI (not destroyed); 3′ cloning site BamHI (not destroyed)
  Sequencing primers: 5′ CMV Forward
Terms and licenses: Academic/Nonprofit Terms; Industry Terms: Not Available to Industry
Depositor comments: See author's map for more information.
How to cite: pCMV5 Flag-Smad3 (1-145) was a gift from Joan Massague (Addgene plasmid # 14965 ; http://n2t.net/addgene:14965 ; RRID:Addgene_14965)
