[The description below was written by a language model from this plasmid's Addgene catalogue record.]
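Description:
pCMV5 Flag-Smad3 (1-145) is a mammalian expression plasmid built on the pCMV5 backbone (about 4.7 kb without insert). It is maintained in E. coli as a high-copy plasmid under ampicillin selection. The record gives no feature table and does not list a mammalian selection marker or the origin of replication, so the construct is best regarded as a transient-transfection vector. Expression is presumably driven by the cytomegalovirus promoter implied by the backbone name and by the CMV forward sequencing primer, although the promoter is not stated explicitly.

The insert is a 435 bp fragment of human SMAD3 encoding amino acids 1 to 145, cloned between EcoRI (5′) and BamHI (3′) sites that both remain intact, with a Flag epitope fused to the N terminus. SMAD3 is a receptor-regulated Smad that transduces TGF-beta signals into transcriptional responses. In general terms, the N-terminal portion of the protein corresponds to the MH1 region, which is associated with DNA binding, whereas the linker and the C-terminal MH2 domain are largely or wholly absent from this truncation. The Flag tag allows the fragment to be detected by immunoblotting or recovered by immunoprecipitation with anti-Flag antibodies.

A deletion construct of this type is typically used for domain mapping, that is, for testing which part of Smad3 suffices for interaction with partner proteins or DNA. The associated publication concerns E2F4/5 and p107 acting as Smad cofactors in TGF-beta-mediated repression of c-myc, which fits that use. The record itself does not describe specific experiments and refers to the depositor's map for further detail.
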