>Addgene plasmid #14965 | pCMV5 Flag-Smad3 (1-145) | addgene partial sequence | sequence record 21544 | CMV-F 5'-CGCAAATGGGCGGTAGGCGTG-3'
AGCTCGTTTAGTGAACCGTCAGAATTGCAGTGACCATGGACTACAAGGACGACGATGACAAGGAATTCTC
GTCCATCCTGCCTTTCACTCCCCCGATCGTGAAGCGCCTGCTGGGCTGGAAGAAGGGCGAGCAGAACGGG
CAGGAGGAGAAATGGTGCGAGAAGGCGGTCAAGAGCCTGGTCAAGAAACTCAAGAAGACGGGGCAGCTGG
ACGAGCTGGAGAAGGCCATCACCACGCAGAACGTCAACACCAAGTGCATCACCATCCCCAGGTCCCTGGA
TGGCCGGTTGCAGGTGTCCCATCGGAAGGGGCTCCCTCATGTCATCTACTGCCGCCTGTGGCGATGGCCA
GACCTGCACAGCCACCACGAGCTGCGGGCCATGGAGCTGTGTGAGTTCGCCTTCAATATGAAGAAGGACG
AGGTCTGCGTGAATCCCTACCACTACCAGAGAGTAGAGACACCAGTTCTACCTCCTGTGTTGGTGCCACG
CCACACAGAGTAAGGATCCCGGGTGGCATCCCTGTGACCCCTCCCCAGTGCCTCTCCTGGCCCTGGAAGT
TGCCACTCCAGTGCCCACCAGCCTTGTCCTAATAAAATTAAGTTGCATCATTTTGTCTGACTAGGTGTCC
TTCTATAATATTATGGGGT
